>Addgene plasmid #234696 | p353_DG | addgene full sequence | sequence record 467776 | Addgene NGS Result
TTGAGATCCTTTTTTTCTGCGCGTAATCTGCTGCTTGCAAACAAAAAAACCACCGCTACCAGCGGTGGTT
TGTTTGCCGGATCAAGAGCTACCAACTCTTTTTCCGAAGGTAACTGGCTTCAGCAGAGCGCAGATACCAA
ATACTGTCCTTCTAGTGTAGCCGTAGTTAGGCCACCACTTCAAGAACTCTGTAGCACCGCCTACATACCT
CGCTCTGCTAATCCTGTTACCAGTGGCTGCTGCCAGTGGCGATAAGTCGTGTCTTACCGGGTTGGACTCA
AGACGATAGTTACCGGATAAGGCGCAGCGGTCGGGCTGAACGGGGGGTTCGTGCACACAGCCCAGCTTGG
AGCGAACGACCTACACCGAACTGAGATACCTACAGCGTGAGCTATGAGAAAGCGCCACGCTTCCCGAAGG
GAGAAAGGCGGACAGGTATCCGGTAAGCGGCAGGGTCGGAACAGGAGAGCGCACGAGGGAGCTTCCAGGG
GGAAACGCCTGGTATCTTTATAGTCCTGTCGGGTTTCGCCACCTCTGACTTGAGCGTCGATTTTTGTGAT
GCTCGTCAGGGGGGCGGAGCCTATGGAAAAACGCCAGCAACGCGGCCTTTTTACGGTTCCTGGCCTTTTG
CTGGCCTTTTGCTCACATGTTCTTTCCTGCGTTATCCCCTGATTCTGTGGATAACCGTATTACCGCCTTT
GAGTGAGCTGATACCGCTCGCCGCAGCCGAACGACCGAGCGCAGCGAGTCAGTGAGCGAGGAAGCGGAAG
AGCGCCTGATGCGGTATTTTCTCCTTACGCATCTGTGCGGTATTTCACACCGCAATGGTGCACTCTCAGT
ACAATCTGCTCTGATGCCGCATAGTTAAGCCAGTATACACTCCGCTATCGCTACGTGACTGGGTCATGGC
TGCGCCCCGACACCCGCCAACACCCGCTGACGCGCCCTGACGGGCTTGTCTGCTCCCGGCATCCGCTTAC
AGACAAGCTGTGACCGTCTCCGGGAGCTGCATGTGTCAGAGGTTTTCACCGTCATCACCGAAACGCGCGA
GGCAGCTGCGGTAAAGCTCATCAGCGTGGTCGTGAAGCGATTCACAGATGTCTGCCTGTTCATCCGCGTC
CAGCTCGTTGAGTTTCTCCAGAAGCGTTAATGTCTGGCTTCTGATAAAGCGGGCCATGTTAAGGGCGGTT
TTTTCCTGTTTGGTCACTGATGCCTCCGTGTAAGGGGGATTTCTGTTCATGGGGGTAATGATACCGATGA
AACGAGAGAGGATGCTCACGATACGGGTTACTGATGATGAACATGCCCGGTTACTGGAACGTTGTGAGGG
TAAACAACTGGCGGTATGGATGCGGCGGGACCAGAGAAAAATCACTCAGGGTCAATGCCAGCGCTTCGTT
AATACAGATGTAGGTGTTCCACAGGGTAGCCAGCAGCATCCTGCGATGCAGATCCGGAACATAATGGTGC
AGGGCGCTGACTTCCGCGTTTCCAGACTTTACGAAACACGGAAACCGAAGACCATTCATGTTGTTGCTCA
GGTCGCAGACGTTTTGCAGCAGCAGTCGCTTCACGTTCGCTCGCGTATCGGTGATTCATTCTGCTAACCA
GTAAGGCAACCCCGCCAGCCTAGCCGGGTCCTCAACGACAGGAGCACGATCATGCGCACCCGTGGGGCCG
CCATGCCGGCGATAATGGCCTGCTTCTCGCCGAAACGTTTGGTGGCGGGACCAGTGACGAAGGCTTGAGC
GAGGGCGTGCAAGATTCCGAATACCGCAAGCGACAGGCCGATCATCGTCGCGCTCCAGCGAAAGCGGTCC
TCGCCGAAAATGACCCAGAGCGCTGCCGGCACCTGTCCTACGAGTTGCATGATAAAGAAGACAGTCATAA
GTGCGGCGACGATAGTCATGCCCCGCGCCCACCGGAAGGAGCTGACTGGGTTGAAGGCTCTCAAGGGCAT
CGGTCGAGATCCCGGTGCCTAATGAGTGAGCTAACTTACATTAATTGCGTTGCGCTCACTGCCCGCTTTC
CAGTCGGGAAACCTGTCGTGCCAGCTGCATTAATGAATCGGCCAACGCGCGGGGAGAGGCGGTTTGCGTA
TTGGGCGCCAGGGTGGTTTTTCTTTTCACCAGTGAGACGGGCAACAGCTGATTGCCCTTCACCGCCTGGC
CCTGAGAGAGTTGCAGCAAGCGGTCCACGCTGGTTTGCCCCAGCAGGCGAAAATCCTGTTTGATGGTGGT
TAACGGCGGGATATAACATGAGCTGTCTTCGGTATCGTCGTATCCCACTACCGAGATATCCGCACCAACG
CGCAGCCCGGACTCGGTAATGGCGCGCATTGCGCCCAGCGCCATCTGATCGTTGGCAACCAGCATCGCAG
TGGGAACGATGCCCTCATTCAGCATTTGCATGGTTTGTTGAAAACCGGACATGGCACTCCAGTCGCCTTC
CCGTTCCGCTATCGGCTGAATTTGATTGCGAGTGAGATATTTATGCCAGCCAGCCAGACGCAGACGCGCC
GAGACAGAACTTAATGGGCCCGCTAACAGCGCGATTTGCTGGTGACCCAATGCGACCAGATGCTCCACGC
CCAGTCGCGTACCGTCTTCATGGGAGAAAATAATACTGTTGATGGGTGTCTGGTCAGAGACATCAAGAAA
TAACGCCGGAACATTAGTGCAGGCAGCTTCCACAGCAATGGCATCCTGGTCATCCAGCGGATAGTTAATG
ATCAGCCCACTGACGCGTTGCGCGAGAAGATTGTGCACCGCCGCTTTACAGGCTTCGACGCCGCTTCGTT
CTACCATCGACACCACCACGCTGGCACCCAGTTGATCGGCGCGAGATTTAATCGCCGCGACAATTTGCGA
CGGCGCGTGCAGGGCCAGACTGGAGGTGGCAACGCCAATCAGCAACGACTGTTTGCCCGCCAGTTGTTGT
GCCACGCGGTTGGGAATGTAATTCAGCTCCGCCATCGCCGCTTCCACTTTTTCCCGCGTTTTCGCAGAAA
CGTGGCTGGCCTGGTTCACCACGCGGGAAACGGTCTGATAAGAGACACCGGCATACTCTGCGACATCGTA
TAACGTTACTGGTTTCACATTCACCACCCTGAATTGACTCTCTTCCGGGCGCTATCATGCCATACCGCGA
AAGGTTTTGCGCCATTCGATGGTGTCCGGGATCTCGACGCTCTCCCTTATGCGACTCCTGCATTAGGAAG
CAGCCCAGTAGTAGGTTGAGGCCGTTGAGCACCGCCGCCGCAAGGAATGGTGCATGCAAGGAGATGGCGC
CCAACAGTCCCCCGGCCACGGGGCCTGCCACCATACCCACGCCGAAACAAGCGCTCATGAGCCCGAAGTG
GCGAGCCCGATCTTCCCCATCGGTGATGTCGGCGATATAGGCGCCAGCAACCGCACCTGTGGCGCCGGTG
ATGCCGGCCACGATGCGTCCGGCGTAGAGGATCGAGATCTCGATCCCGCGAAATTAATACGACTCACTAT
AGGGGAATTGTGAGCGGATAACAATTCCCCTCTAGAAATAATTTTGTTTAACTTTAAGAAGGAGATATAC
CATGGGCAGCAGCCATCATCATCATCATCACCATCATCATCATAGCAGCGGCCTGGAAGTGCTCTTCCAG
GGCCCGGGATCCAGAGACCGCCTGGCTCTAGTAGCGATCTACACTAGCACTATCAGCGTTATTAGCTGCC
GCCGCTGCCGCCGGTGCTATGGCGCGCCACGCTGCGTTCATACTGTTCCACCACGGTATAATCTTCGTTA
TGGCTCGTAATATCCAGTTTGCGATCAATGTTAAACGCGCCCGGCATCTGCACCGGTTTTTTCGCGCGAT
AGGTGGTTTTAAAATCCGCCAGATAGCGGCCGCCATCTTTCAGGCGCAGCGCCATTTTAATATCGCCTTT
CAGCACCACATCTTCCGGATACAGGCGTTCGGTGCTCGCTTCCCAGCCCATCGTTTTTTTCTGCATCACC
GGGCCATCCGGCGGAAAGTTGGTGCCGCGCAGTTTCACTTTATAAATCAGGGTGCCATCTTCCAGGCTCG
TATCTTGCGCCACGCTCACCGCGCCGCCATCTTCAAAGTTCATCACGCGTTCCCATTTAAAGCCTTCCGG
AAAGCTCTGTTTCCAATAATCCGGAATATCCGCCGGATGTTTGGTAAACGCGCGGCTGCCATACATAAAC
TGCGGGCTCAGAATATCCCAGCTAAACGGCAGCGGGCCGCCTTTGGTCACGCGCAGTTTCGCGGTCTGCG
TGCCTTCATACGGGCGGCCTTCGCCTTCGCCTTCAATTTCAAATTCATGGCCGTTCATGCTGCCTTCCAT
ATGCACTTTAAAGCGCATAAATTCTTTAATCACCGCTTCGGTGCTATCCATCTAGTATTTCTCCTCTTTC
TCTAGTATGTGTACACAACATACGGCCGGAAGCATAAAGTGTAAAGCCTGGGGTGCCTAATGAGTGAGCT
AACTCACATTAATTGCGTTGCGCTCACTGCCCGCTTTCCAGTCGGGAAACCTGTCGTGCCAGCTGCATTA
ATGAATCGGCCAACGCGCGGGGAGAGGCGGTTTGCGTATTGGGTCTCATGAGCTCGAGCACCACCACCAC
CACCACTGAGATCCGGCTGCTAACAAAGCCCGAAAGGAAGCTGAGTTGGCTGCTGCCACCGCTGAGCAAT
AACTAGCATAACCCCTTGGGGCCTCTAAACGGGTCTTGAGGGGTTTTTTGCTGAAAGGAGGAACTATATC
CGGATTGGCGAATGGG
[124 nt withheld, positions 4777-4900]
C
[91 nt withheld, positions 4902-4992]
A
[49 nt withheld, positions 4994-5042]
CCTTTGACGTTGGAGTCCACGTTCTTT
[37 nt withheld, positions 5070-5106]
ACCCTATCTCGGTCTATTCTTTTGATTTATAAGGGATTTTGCCGATTTCGGCCTATTGGTTAAAAAATGA
GCTGATTTAACAAAAATTTAACGCGAATTTTAACAAAATATTAACGCTTACAATTTAGGTGGCACTTTTC
GGGGAAATGTGCGCGGAACCCCTATTTGTTTATTTTTCTAAATACATTCAAATATGTATCCGCTCATGAA
TTAATTCTTAGAAAAACTCATCGAGCATCAAATGAAACTGCAATTTATTCATATCAGGATTATCAATACC
ATATTTTTGAAAAAGCCGTTTCTGTAATGAAGGAGAAAACTCACCGAGGCAGTTCCATAGGATGGCAAGA
TCCTGGTATCGGTCTGCGATTCCGACTCGTCCAACATCAATACAACCTATTAATTTCCCCTCGTCAAAAA
TAAGGTTATCAAGTGAGAAATCACCATGAGTGACGACTGAATCCGGTGAGAATGGCAAAAGTTTATGCAT
TTCTTTCCAGACTTGTTCAACAGGCCAGCCATTACGCTCGTCATCAAAATCACTCGCATCAACCAAACCG
TTATTCATTCGTGATTGCGCCTGAGCGAGACGAAATACGCGATCGCTGTTAAAAGGACAATTACAAACAG
GAATCGAATGCAACCGGCGCAGGAACACTGCCAGCGCATCAACAATATTTTCACCTGAATCAGGATATTC
TTCTAATACCTGGAATGCTGTTTTCCCGGGGATCGCAGTGGTGAGTAACCATGCATCATCAGGAGTACGG
ATAAAATGCTTGATGGTCGGAAGAGGCATAAATTCCGTCAGCCAGTTTAGTCTGACCATCTCATCTGTAA
CATCATTGGCAACGCTACCTTTGCCATGTTTCAGAAACAACTCTGGCGCATCGGGCTTCCCATACAATCG
ATAGATTGTCGCACCTGATTGCCCGACATTATCGCGAGCCCATTTATACCCATATAAATCAGCATCCATG
TTGGAATTTAATCGCGGCCTAGAGCAAGACGTTTCCCGTTGAATATGGCTCATAACACCCCTTGTATTAC
TGTTTATGTAAGCAGACAGTTTTATTGTTCATGACCAAAATCCCTTAACGTGAGTTTTCGTTCCACTGAG
CGTCAGACCCCGTAGAAAAGATCAAAGGATCTTC
Features (pLannotate 1.2.2; 23 found; start..end, strand, type, name):
      1..589     +  rep_origin     ori: high-copy-number ColE1/pMB1/pBR322/pUC origin of replication
    775..914     -  misc_feature   bom: basis of mobility region from pBR322
   1016..1207    -  CDS            rop: Rop protein, which maintains plasmids at low copy number; rop
   1224..1604    +  CDS            YPB1_ECOLX: Protein predicted: Swiss-Prot protein existence level 4. From Escherichia coli.
   1676..1967    -  CDS            TcR (fragment): tetracycline efflux protein; tet; confers resistance to tetracycline
   1982..2003    -  protein_bind   CAP binding site: CAP binding activates transcription in the presence of cAMP. E. coli catabolite activator protein
   2016..3098    -  CDS            lacI: lac repressor; lacI; The lac repressor binds to the lac operator to inhibit transcription in E. coli. This inhibition can be relieved by adding lactose or isopropyl-β-D-thiogalactopyranoside (IPTG).
   3099..3176    -  promoter       lacI promoter: lacI
   3184..3463    -  CDS            TcR (fragment): tetracycline efflux protein; tet; confers resistance to tetracycline
   3485..3503    +  promoter       T7 promoter: promoter for bacteriophage T7 RNA polymerase
   3504..3528    +  protein_bind   lac operator: The lac repressor binds to the lac operator to inhibit transcription in E. coli. This inhibition can be relieved by adding lactose or isopropyl-β-D-thiogalactopyranoside (IPTG). lac repressor encoded by lacI
   3543..3565    +  RBS            RBS: efficient ribosome binding site from bacteriophage T7 gene 10 (Olins and Rangwala, 1989)
   3584..3600    +  CDS            capTEV™ (fragment): composite tag for in vivo biotinylation, TEV protease cleavage, and 6xHis tagging
   3717..4379    -  CDS            mScarlet: mScarlet is a basic (constitutively fluorescent) red fluorescent protein published in 2016, derived from synthetic construct. It has moderate acid sensitivity.
   4426..4455    -  promoter       lac promoter: promoter for the E. coli lac operon
   4470..4491    -  protein_bind   CAP binding site: CAP binding activates transcription in the presence of cAMP. E. coli catabolite activator protein
   4504..4593    -  CDS            lacI (fragment): lac repressor; lacI; The lac repressor binds to the lac operator to inhibit transcription in E. coli. This inhibition can be relieved by adding lactose or isopropyl-β-D-thiogalactopyranoside (IPTG).
   4609..4626    +  CDS            9xHis (fragment): 9xHis affinity tag
   4636..4685    +  CDS            SET1 (fragment): solubility-enhancement tag derived from T7 phage gene 10B
   4693..4740    +  terminator     T7 terminator: transcription terminator for bacteriophage T7 RNA polymerase
   4777..5205    +  rep_origin     f1 ori (sequence partly withheld): f1 bacteriophage origin of replication; arrow indicates direction of (+) strand synthesis
   5258..5315    +  promoter       AmpR promoter (fragment): bla
   5324..6139    -  CDS            KanR: aminoglycoside phosphotransferase; aph(3')-Ia; confers resistance to kanamycin in bacteria or G418 (Geneticin®) in eukaryotes
