[The description below was written by a language model from this plasmid's Addgene catalogue record and pLannotate feature annotations shown in this document.]
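Description:
p353_DG is an empty bacterial expression backbone derived from pET28b that has been domesticated for Golden Gate assembly, so that an open reading frame can be inserted scarlessly behind an N-terminal His10 tag and 3C protease cleavage site. It replicates in E. coli from a ColE1/pBR322-type origin accompanied by the bom region and the rop gene, which is consistent with the low copy number stated in the record. Selection is with kanamycin through the aminoglycoside phosphotransferase gene. An f1 origin is also present, as in the parental pET vector.

The expression cassette follows the standard pET layout: a T7 promoter with an adjacent lac operator, the T7 gene 10 ribosome binding site, the N-terminal tag region, and a T7 terminator. A plasmid-borne lacI gene under its own promoter provides repression that is relieved by IPTG. Transcription therefore depends on a host supplying T7 RNA polymerase.

Between the tag and the terminator lies a placeholder cassette, annotated in the reverse orientation, in which a lac promoter with a CAP binding site drives a red fluorescent protein. The depositor identifies this protein as mScarlet3. BsaI recognition sites flank the cassette and are destroyed on cloning, so replacing the dropout with an insert yields colonies that have lost their red colour, giving a visual screen for successful assembly. The depositor notes that no glycine scar is left at the C-terminus.

The feature table also shows a short His-tag fragment downstream of the dropout, probably a remnant of the pET28b C-terminal tag, but the record does not describe a C-terminal tag on the product. The vector belongs to a suite of pre-assembled Golden Gate plasmids for protein engineering, expression and affinity purification with tag removal by 3C protease.
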