Addgene plasmid #234696: p353_DG
Purpose: (Empty Backbone) Golden gate domesticated pET28b for scarless cloning with His10-3C
Depositing lab: Matthew Wohlever. Depositing organization: University of Pittsburgh (University, School of Medicine, and Cancer Institute). Publication: A suite of pre-assembled, pET28b-based Golden Gate vectors for efficient protein engineering and expression. Gaur D, Wohlever ML. Protein Sci. 2025 Apr;34(4):e70106. doi: 10.1002/pro.70106. PubMed 40130802.
Backbone
  Vector backbone: pET28b
  Vector type: Bacterial Expression
  Tag / fusion protein: His10-3C (N terminal on backbone)
Growth in bacteria
  Bacterial resistance: Kanamycin, 50 μg/mL
  Growth temperature: 37°C
  Growth strain: DH5alpha
  Copy number: Low Copy
Gene/Insert
  Gene/Insert name: None
  Mutation: No
  Tag / fusion protein: His10-3C (N terminal on backbone)
Terms and licenses: Academic/Nonprofit Terms; Industry Terms: Not Available to Industry
Depositor comments: The construct features an N-terminal His10 tag followed by a 3C protease cleavage site. There is no glycine scar at the C-terminus. BsaI recognition sites flank mScarlet3 to enable easy visualization of successful cloning through loss of red color. 5' Cloning Site: BsaI (destroyed), 3' Cloning Site: BsaI (destroyed).
How to cite: p353_DG was a gift from Matthew Wohlever (Addgene plasmid # 234696 ; http://n2t.net/addgene:234696 ; RRID:Addgene_234696)
